Addgene plasmid #99025: pLV-shMdk-334
Purpose: Expresses shRNA targeting mouse Mdk (midkine)
Depositing lab: Amy Lasek. Depositing organization: University of Illinois at Chicago. Publication: Midkine in the mouse ventral tegmental area limits ethanol intake and Ccl2 gene expression. Chen H, He D, Lasek AW. Genes Brain Behav. 2017 Apr 11. doi: 10.1111/gbb.12384. PubMed 28398003.
Backbone
  Vector backbone: pLL3.7
  Backbone manufacturer: MIT
  Backbone size w/o insert (bp): 7649
  Total vector size (bp): 7700
  Vector type: Mammalian Expression, Lentiviral, RNAi
Growth in bacteria
  Bacterial resistance: Ampicillin, 100 μg/mL
  Growth temperature: 30°C
  Growth strain: NEB Stable
  Copy number: High Copy
Gene/Insert
  Gene/Insert name: Mdk shRNA
  gRNA/shRNA sequence: GAGCCGACTGCAAATACAA
  Species: M. musculus (mouse)
  GenBank ID: NM_010784
  Entrez Gene: Mdk (a.k.a. MK, Mek)
  Promoter: mouse U6
  Cloning method: Restriction Enzyme; 5′ cloning site HpaI (destroyed during cloning); 3′ cloning site XhoI (not destroyed)
  Sequencing primers: 5′ U6
Terms and licenses: Academic/Nonprofit Terms; Industry Terms: Not Available to Industry
Depositor comments: This plasmid was generated as part of the NIAAA-funded INIA consortium.
How to cite: pLV-shMdk-334 was a gift from Amy Lasek (Addgene plasmid # 99025 ; http://n2t.net/addgene:99025 ; RRID:Addgene_99025)
