[The description below was written by a language model from this plasmid's Addgene catalogue record and pLannotate feature annotations shown in this document.]
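Description:
pLV-shMdk-334 is an HIV-1-based lentiviral RNAi vector built on the pLL3.7 (LentiLox) backbone. It carries a short hairpin RNA directed against mouse Mdk (midkine). It is propagated in E. coli through a high-copy ColE1/pUC-type origin and selected with ampicillin via the β-lactamase gene. The total size is about 7.7 kb, consistent with the sequenced record of 7,687 nt.

The viral genome is transcribed from a CMV enhancer/promoter fused to a truncated 5' LTR, a chimeric arrangement that typically removes the need for Tat during packaging. Downstream lie the Ψ packaging signal with a partial gag sequence, the Rev response element for nuclear export of the full-length RNA, and the cPPT/CTS, which aids nuclear import of the reverse-transcribed genome. The shRNA was cloned between the HpaI site (destroyed during cloning) and the XhoI site, immediately after a mouse U6 RNA polymerase III promoter that drives constitutive hairpin expression. A separate CMV enhancer/promoter then drives EGFP, which marks transduced cells. This reporter cassette is flanked by two loxP sites, so Cre recombinase can act on it. A WPRE follows to enhance transcript stability and expression. The cassette ends in a nef fragment and a truncated LTR, which the annotation software labels as a 5' LTR although it sits in the 3' position.

The construct is used to produce lentiviral particles for stable knockdown of midkine in mouse cells or tissue. The associated study examined midkine in the mouse ventral tegmental area in relation to ethanol intake and Ccl2 expression.
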