Features (pLannotate 1.2.2; 24 found; start..end, strand, type, name):
     31..83      -  misc_feature   bom (fragment): basis of mobility region from pBR322
    238..617     +  enhancer       CMV enhancer: human cytomegalovirus immediate early enhancer
    618..817     +  promoter       CMV promoter: human cytomegalovirus (CMV) immediate early promoter
    835..1015    +  LTR            5' LTR (truncated): truncated 5' long terminal repeat (LTR) from HIV-1
   1062..1187    +  misc_feature   HIV-1 Ψ: packaging signal of human immunodeficiency virus type 1
   1171..1509    +  CDS            HIV-1 gag (fragment): gag protein from human immunodeficiency virus 1; gag
   1684..1917    +  misc_feature   RRE: The Rev response element (RRE) of HIV-1 allows for Rev-dependent mRNA export from the nucleus to the cytoplasm.
   2294..2394    +  CDS            Rev (fragment): human immunodeficiency virus 1 (HIV-1) Rev protein; rev; enhances nuclear export of unspliced and incompletely spliced viral mRNAs
   2444..2561    +  misc_feature   cPPT/CTS: central polypurine tract and central termination sequence of HIV-1
   2620..2932    +  promoter       U6 promoter: RNA polymerase III promoter for mouse U6 snRNA (Das et al., 1988)
   2987..3012    -  misc_feature   MCS (fragment): pBluescript multiple cloning site
   3047..3080    +  protein_bind   loxP: Cre-mediated recombination occurs in the 8-bp core sequence (GCATACAT). Cre recombinase
   3196..3499    +  enhancer       CMV enhancer: human cytomegalovirus immediate early enhancer
   3500..3703    +  promoter       CMV promoter: human cytomegalovirus (CMV) immediate early promoter
   3748..4464    +  CDS            EGFP: EGFP is a basic (constitutively fluorescent) green fluorescent protein published in 1996, derived from Aequorea victoria. It is reported to be a rapidly-maturing weak dimer with moderate acid sensitivity.
   4487..4520    +  protein_bind   loxP: Cre-mediated recombination occurs in the 8-bp core sequence (GCATACAT). Cre recombinase
   4553..4576    +  misc_feature   MCS (fragment): pBluescript multiple cloning site
   4576..5164    +  misc_feature   WPRE: woodchuck hepatitis virus posttranscriptional regulatory element
   5165..5184    +  misc_feature   MCS (fragment): pBluescript multiple cloning site
   5186..5686    +  CDS            nef (fragment): NEF_HV1LA - Experimental evidence at protein level: Swiss-Prot protein existence level 1. Extracellular Nef protein targets CD4(+) T-lymphocytes for apoptosis by interacting with CXCR4 surface receptors. From Human immunodeficiency virus type 1 group M subtype B (isolate Lai) (HIV-1).
   5693..5873    +  LTR            5' LTR (truncated): truncated 5' long terminal repeat (LTR) from HIV-1
   5935..6523    -  rep_origin     ori: high-copy-number ColE1/pMB1/pBR322/pUC origin of replication
   6694..7554    -  CDS            AmpR: β-lactamase; bla; confers resistance to ampicillin, carbenicillin, and related antibiotics
   7555..7659    -  promoter       AmpR promoter: bla
>Addgene plasmid #99025 | pLV-shMdk-334 | addgene full sequence | sequence record 189633 | Addgene NGS Result
GTCGACGGATCGGGAGATCTCCCGATCCCCTATGGTGCACTCTCAGTACAATCTGCTCTGATGCCGCATA
GTTAAGCCAGTATCTGCTCCCTGCTTGTGTGTTGGAGGTCGCTGAGTAGTGCGCGAGCAAAATTTAAGCT
ACAACAAGGCAAGGCTTGACCGACAATTGCATGAAGAATCTGCTTAGGGTTAGGCGTTTTGCGCTGCTTC
GCGATGTACGGGCCAGATATACGCGTTGACATTGATTATTGACTAGTTATTAATAGTAATCAATTACGGG
GTCATTAGTTCATAGCCCATATATGGAGTTCCGCGTTACATAACTTACGGTAAATGGCCCGCCTGGCTGA
CCGCCCAACGACCCCCGCCCATTGACGTCAATAATGACGTATGTTCCCATAGTAACGCCAATAGGGACTT
TCCATTGACGTCAATGGGTGGAGTATTTACGGTAAACTGCCCACTTGGCAGTACATCAAGTGTATCATAT
GCCAAGTACGCCCCCTATTGACGTCAATGACGGTAAATGGCCCGCCTGGCATTATGCCCAGTACATGACC
TTATGGGACTTTCCTACTTGGCAGTACATCTACGTATTAGTCATCGCTATTACCATGGTGATGCGGTTTT
GGCAGTACATCAATGGGCGTGGATAGCGGTTTGACTCACGGGGATTTCCAAGTCTCCACCCCATTGACGT
CAATGGGAGTTTGTTTTGGCACCAAAATCAACGGGACTTTCCAAAATGTCGTAACAACTCCGCCCCATTG
ACGCAAATGGGCGGTAGGCGTGTACGGTGGGAGGTCTATATAAGCAGCGCGTTTTGCCTGTACTGGGTCT
CTCTGGTTAGACCAGATCTGAGCCTGGGAGCTCTCTGGCTAACTAGGGAACCCACTGCTTAAGCCTCAAT
AAAGCTTGCCTTGAGTGCTTCAAGTAGTGTGTGCCCGTCTGTTGTGTGACTCTGGTAACTAGAGATCCCT
CAGACCCTTTTAGTCAGTGTGGAAAATCTCTAGCAGTGGCGCCCGAACAGGGACTTGAAAGCGAAAGGGA
AACCAGAGGAGCTCTCTCGACGCAGGACTCGGCTTGCTGAAGCGCGCACGGCAAGAGGCGAGGGGCGGCG
ACTGGTGAGTACGCCAAAAATTTTGACTAGCGGAGGCTAGAAGGAGAGAGATGGGTGCGAGAGCGTCAGT
ATTAAGCGGGGGAGAATTAGATCGCGATGGGAAAAAATTCGGTTAAGGCCAGGGGGAAAGAAAAAATATA
AATTAAAACATATAGTATGGGCAAGCAGGGAGCTAGAACGATTCGCAGTTAATCCTGGCCTGTTAGAAAC
ATCAGAAGGCTGTAGACAAATACTGGGACAGCTACAACCATCCCTTCAGACAGGATCAGAAGAACTTAGA
TCATTATATAATACAGTAGCAACCCTCTATTGTGTGCATCAAAGGATAGAGATAAAAGACACCAAGGAAG
CTTTAGACAAGATAGAGGAAGAGCAAAACAAAAGTAAGACCACCGCACAGCAAGCGGCCGGCCGCTGATC
TTCAGACCTGGAGGAGGAGATATGAGGGACAATTGGAGAAGTGAATTATATAAATATAAAGTAGTAAAAA
TTGAACCATTAGGAGTAGCACCCACCAAGGCAAAGAGAAGAGTGGTGCAGAGAGAAAAAAGAGCAGTGGG
AATAGGAGCTTTGTTCCTTGGGTTCTTGGGAGCAGCAGGAAGCACTATGGGCGCAGCGTCAATGACGCTG
ACGGTACAGGCCAGACAATTATTGTCTGGTATAGTGCAGCAGCAGAACAATTTGCTGAGGGCTATTGAGG
CGCAACAGCATCTGTTGCAACTCACAGTCTGGGGCATCAAGCAGCTCCAGGCAAGAATCCTGGCTGTGGA
AAGATACCTAAAGGATCAACAGCTCCTGGGGATTTGGGGTTGCTCTGGAAAACTCATTTGCACCACTGCT
GTGCCTTGGAATGCTAGTTGGAGTAATAAATCTCTGGAACAGATTTGGAATCACACGACCTGGATGGAGT
GGGACAGAGAAATTAACAATTACACAAGCTTAATACACTCCTTAATTGAAGAATCGCAAAACCAGCAAGA
AAAGAATGAACAAGAATTATTGGAATTAGATAAATGGGCAAGTTTGTGGAATTGGTTTAACATAACAAAT
TGGCTGTGGTATATAAAATTATTCATAATGATAGTAGGAGGCTTGGTAGGTTTAAGAATAGTTTTTGCTG
TACTTTCTATAGTGAATAGAGTTAGGCAGGGATATTCACCATTATCGTTTCAGACCCACCTCCCAACCCC
GAGGGGACCCGACAGGCCCGAAGGAATAGAAGAAGAAGGTGGAGAGAGAGACAGAGACAGATCCATTCGA
TTAGTGAACGGATCGGCACTGCGTGCGCCAATTCTGCAGACAAATGGCAGTATTCATCCACAATTTTAAA
AGAAAAGGGGGGATTGGGGGGTACAGTGCAGGGGAAAGAATAGTAGACATAATAGCAACAGACATACAAA
CTAAAGAATTACAAAAACAAATTACAAAAATTCAAAATTTTCGGGTTTATTACAGGGACAGCAGAGATCC
AGTTTGGTTAGTACCGGGCCCGCTCTAGAGATCCGACGCGCCATCTCTAGGCCCGCGCCGGCCCCCTCGC
ACAGACTTGTGGGAGAAGCTCGGCTACTCCCCTGCCCCGGTTAATTTGCATATAATATTTCCTAGTAACT
ATAGAGGCTTAATGTGCGATAAAAGACAGATAATCTGTTCTTTTTAATACTAGCTACATTTTACATGATA
GGCTTGGATTTCTATAAGAGATACAAATACTAAATTATTATTTTAAAAAACAGCACAAAAGGAAACTCAC
CCTAACTGTAAAGTAATTGTGTGTTTTGAGACTATAAATATCCCTTGGAGAAAAGCCTTGTTTGAGCCGA
CTGCAAATACAATTCAAGAGATTGTATTTGCAGTCGGCTCTTTTTTCTCGAGGTCGACGGTATCGATAAG
CTCGCTTCACGAGATTCCAGCAGGTCGAGGGACCTAATAACTTCGTATAGCATACATTATACGAAGTTAT
ATTAAGGGTTCCAAGCTTAAGCGGCCGCGTGGATAACCGTATTACCGCCATGCATTAGTTATTAATAGTA
ATCAATTACGGGGTCATTAGTTCATAGCCCATATATGGAGTTCCGCGTTACATAACTTACGGTAAATGGC
CCGCCTGGCTGACCGCCCAACGACCCCCGCCCATTGACGTCAATAATGACGTATGTTCCCATAGTAACGC
CAATAGGGACTTTCCATTGACGTCAATGGGTGGAGTATTTACGGTAAACTGCCCACTTGGCAGTACATCA
AGTGTATCATATGCCAAGTACGCCCCCTATTGACGTCAATGACGGTAAATGGCCCGCCTGGCATTATGCC
CAGTACATGACCTTATGGGACTTTCCTACTTGGCAGTACATCTACGTATTAGTCATCGCTATTACCATGG
TGATGCGGTTTTGGCAGTACATCAATGGGCGTGGATAGCGGTTTGACTCACGGGGATTTCCAAGTCTCCA
CCCCATTGACGTCAATGGGAGTTTGTTTTGGCACCAAAATCAACGGGACTTTCCAAAATGTCGTAACAAC
TCCGCCCCATTGACGCAAATGGGCGGTAGGCGTGTACGGTGGGAGGTCTATATAAGCAGAGCTGGTTTAG
TGAACCGTCAGATCCGCTAGCGCTACCGGTCGCCACCATGGTGAGCAAGGGCGAGGAGCTGTTCACCGGG
GTGGTGCCCATCCTGGTCGAGCTGGACGGCGACGTAAACGGCCACAAGTTCAGCGTGTCCGGCGAGGGCG
AGGGCGATGCCACCTACGGCAAGCTGACCCTGAAGTTCATCTGCACCACCGGCAAGCTGCCCGTGCCCTG
GCCCACCCTCGTGACCACCCTGACCTACGGCGTGCAGTGCTTCAGCCGCTACCCCGACCACATGAAGCAG
CACGACTTCTTCAAGTCCGCCATGCCCGAAGGCTACGTCCAGGAGCGCACCATCTTCTTCAAGGACGACG
GCAACTACAAGACCCGCGCCGAGGTGAAGTTCGAGGGCGACACCCTGGTGAACCGCATCGAGCTGAAGGG
CATCGACTTCAAGGAGGACGGCAACATCCTGGGGCACAAGCTGGAGTACAACTACAACAGCCACAACGTC
TATATCATGGCCGACAAGCAGAAGAACGGCATCAAGGTGAACTTCAAGATCCGCCACAACATCGAGGACG
GCAGCGTGCAGCTCGCCGACCACTACCAGCAGAACACCCCCATCGGCGACGGCCCCGTGCTGCTGCCCGA
CAACCACTACCTGAGCACCCAGTCCGCCCTGAGCAAAGACCCCAACGAGAAGCGCGATCACATGGTCCTG
CTGGAGTTCGTGACCGCCGCCGGGATCACTCTCGGCATGGACGAGCTGTACAAGTAGGAATTCGTCGAGG
GACCTAATAACTTCGTATAGCATACATTATACGAAGTTATACATGTTTAAGGGTTCCGGTTCCACTAGGT
ACAATTCGATATCAAGCTTATCGATAATCAACCTCTGGATTACAAAATTTGTGAAAGATTGACTGGTATT
CTTAACTATGTTGCTCCTTTTACGCTATGTGGATACGCTGCTTTAATGCCTTTGTATCATGCTATTGCTT
CCCGTATGGCTTTCATTTTCTCCTCCTTGTATAAATCCTGGTTGCTGTCTCTTTATGAGGAGTTGTGGCC
CGTTGTCAGGCAACGTGGCGTGGTGTGCACTGTGTTTGCTGACGCAACCCCCACTGGTTGGGGCATTGCC
ACCACCTGTCAGCTCCTTTCCGGGACTTTCGCTTTCCCCCTCCCTATTGCCACGGCGGAACTCATCGCCG
CCTGCCTTGCCCGCTGCTGGACAGGGGCTCGGCTGTTGGGCACTGACAATTCCGTGGTGTTGTCGGGGAA
ATCATCGTCCTTTCCTTGGCTGCTCGCCTGTGTTGCCACCTGGATTCTGCGCGGGACGTCCTTCTGCTAC
GTCCCTTCGGCCCTCAATCCAGCGGACCTTCCTTCCCGCGGCCTGCTGCCGGCTCTGCGGCCTCTTCCGC
GTCTTCGCCTTCGCCCTCAGACGAGTCGGATCTCCCTTTGGGCCGCCTCCCCGCATCGATACCGTCGACC
TCGATCGAGACCTAGAAAAACATGGAGCAATCACAAGTAGCAATACAGCAGCTACCAATGCTGATTGTGC
CTGGCTAGAAGCACAAGAGGAGGAGGAGGTGGGTTTTCCAGTCACACCTCAGGTACCTTTAAGACCAATG
ACTTACAAGGCAGCTGTAGATCTTAGCCACTTTTTAAAAGAAAAGGGGGGACTGGAAGGGCTAATTCACT
CCCAACGAAGACAAGATATCCTTGATCTGTGGATCTACCACACACAAGGCTACTTCCCTGATTGGCAGAA
CTACACACCAGGGCCAGGGATCAGATATCCACTGACCTTTGGATGGTGCTACAAGCTAGTACCAGTTGAG
CAAGAGAAGGTAGAAGAAGCCAATGAAGGAGAGAACACCCGCTTGTTACACCCTGTGAGCCTGCATGGGA
TGGATGACCCGGAGAGAGAAGTATTAGAGTGGAGGTTTGACAGCCGCCTAGCATTTCATCACATGGCCCG
AGAGCTGCATCCGGACTGTACTGGGTCTCTCTGGTTAGACCAGATCTGAGCCTGGGAGCTCTCTGGCTAA
CTAGGGAACCCACTGCTTAAGCCTCAATAAAGCTTGCCTTGAGTGCTTCAAGTAGTGTGTGCCCGTCTGT
TGTGTGACTCTGGTAACTAGAGATCCCTCAGACCCTTTTAGTCAGTGTGGAAAATCTCTAGCAGCATGTG
AGCAAAAGGCCAGCAAAAGGCCAGGAACCGTAAAAAGGCCGCGTTGCTGGCGTTTTTCCATAGGCTCCGC
CCCCCTGACGAGCATCACAAAAATCGACGCTCAAGTCAGAGGTGGCGAAACCCGACAGGACTATAAAGAT
ACCAGGCGTTTCCCCCTGGAAGCTCCCTCGTGCGCTCTCCTGTTCCGACCCTGCCGCTTACCGGATACCT
GTCCGCCTTTCTCCCTTCGGGAAGCGTGGCGCTTTCTCATAGCTCACGCTGTAGGTATCTCAGTTCGGTG
TAGGTCGTTCGCTCCAAGCTGGGCTGTGTGCACGAACCCCCCGTTCAGCCCGACCGCTGCGCCTTATCCG
GTAACTATCGTCTTGAGTCCAACCCGGTAAGACACGACTTATCGCCACTGGCAGCAGCCACTGGTAACAG
GATTAGCAGAGCGAGGTATGTAGGCGGTGCTACAGAGTTCTTGAAGTGGTGGCCTAACTACGGCTACACT
AGAAGAACAGTATTTGGTATCTGCGCTCTGCTGAAGCCAGTTACCTTCGGAAAAAGAGTTGGTAGCTCTT
GATCCGGCAAACAAACCACCGCTGGTAGCGGTGGTTTTTTTGTTTGCAAGCAGCAGATTACGCGCAGAAA
AAAAGGATCTCAAGAAGATCCTTTGATCTTTTCTACGGGGTCTGACGCTCAGTGGAACGAAAACTCACGT
TAAGGGATTTTGGTCATGAGATTATCAAAAAGGATCTTCACCTAGATCCTTTTAAATTAAAAATGAAGTT
TTAAATCAATCTAAAGTATATATGAGTAAACTTGGTCTGACAGTTACCAATGCTTAATCAGTGAGGCACC
TATCTCAGCGATCTGTCTATTTCGTTCATCCATAGTTGCCTGACTCCCCGTCGTGTAGATAACTACGATA
CGGGAGGGCTTACCATCTGGCCCCAGTGCTGCAATGATACCGCGAGACCCACGCTCACCGGCTCCAGATT
TATCAGCAATAAACCAGCCAGCCGGAAGGGCCGAGCGCAGAAGTGGTCCTGCAACTTTATCCGCCTCCAT
CCAGTCTATTAATTGTTGCCGGGAAGCTAGAGTAAGTAGTTCGCCAGTTAATAGTTTGCGCAACGTTGTT
GCCATTGCTACAGGCATCGTGGTGTCACGCTCGTCGTTTGGTATGGCTTCATTCAGCTCCGGTTCCCAAC
GATCAAGGCGAGTTACATGATCCCCCATGTTGTGCAAAAAAGCGGTTAGCTCCTTCGGTCCTCCGATCGT
TGTCAGAAGTAAGTTGGCCGCAGTGTTATCACTCATGGTTATGGCAGCACTGCATAATTCTCTTACTGTC
ATGCCATCCGTAAGATGCTTTTCTGTGACTGGTGAGTACTCAACCAAGTCATTCTGAGAATAGTGTATGC
GGCGACCGAGTTGCTCTTGCCCGGCGTCAATACGGGATAATACCGCGCCACATAGCAGAACTTTAAAAGT
GCTCATCATTGGAAAACGTTCTTCGGGGCGAAAACTCTCAAGGATCTTACCGCTGTTGAGATCCAGTTCG
ATGTAACCCACTCGTGCACCCAACTGATCTTCAGCATCTTTTACTTTCACCAGCGTTTCTGGGTGAGCAA
AAACAGGAAGGCAAAATGCCGCAAAAAAGGGAATAAGGGCGACACGGAAATGTTGAATACTCATACTCTT
CCTTTTTCAATATTATTGAAGCATTTATCAGGGTTATTGTCTCATGAGCGGATACATATTTGAATGTATT
TAGAAAAATAAACAAATAGGGGTTCCGCGCACATTTCCCCGAAAAGTGCCACCTGAC
